Addgene plasmid #231619: pVCS5
Purpose: Cumate and vanillate inducible toggle switch reported by mKate and/or sfGFP fluorescence signals; has RBS2 at R1 site and RBS2 at R2 site.
Depositing lab: Hans Christopher Bernstein. Depositing organization: University of Tromso. Publication: Fine-Tuning Genetic Circuits via Host Context and RBS Modulation. Chan DTC, Winter L, Bjerg J, Krsmanovic S, Baldwin GS, Bernstein HC. ACS Synth Biol. 2025 Jan 17;14(1):193-205. doi: 10.1021/acssynbio.4c00551. Epub 2025 Jan 4. PubMed 39754601.
Backbone
  Vector backbone: pSEVA231
  Backbone manufacturer: SEVA Collection
  Backbone size w/o insert (bp): 2996
  Vector type: Bacterial Expression, Synthetic Biology
Growth in bacteria
  Bacterial resistance: Kanamycin, 50 μg/mL
  Growth temperature: 37°C
  Growth strain: DH5alpha
  Copy number: Low Copy
Gene/Insert
  Gene/Insert name: Pcym-VanR-mKate2-Pvan-CymR-sfGFP
  Species: Synthetic
  Insert size (bp): 3618
  Promoter: Pvan/Pcym
  Cloning method: Other
Terms and licenses: Academic/Nonprofit Terms; Industry Terms: Not Available to Industry
Depositor comments: Please visit https://doi.org/10.1101/2024.07.20.604438 for bioRxiv preprint.
How to cite: pVCS5 was a gift from Hans Christopher Bernstein (Addgene plasmid # 231619 ; http://n2t.net/addgene:231619 ; RRID:Addgene_231619)
