[The description below was written by a language model from this plasmid's Addgene catalogue record and pLannotate feature annotations shown in this document.]
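Description:
pVCS5 is a bacterial expression and synthetic-biology plasmid built on the pSEVA231 backbone from the SEVA collection. It replicates through the broad-host-range pBBR1 oriV together with its cognate Rep protein, is recorded as low copy, and is selected with kanamycin via the aphA1 (nptI) aminoglycoside phosphotransferase gene. Lambda t0 and rrnB T1 terminators flank the cargo region and insulate it from the backbone, as is standard for SEVA vectors.

The synthetic insert of about 3.6 kb encodes a two-repressor genetic toggle switch arranged as Pcym-VanR-mKate2 and Pvan-CymR-sfGFP. In the first module, a cumate-responsive promoter carrying two annotated CuO operators (binding sites for CymR from Pseudomonas putida) drives the vanillate repressor VanR together with the red fluorescent protein mKate2. In the second, the vanillate-responsive promoter drives CymR and superfolder GFP; the annotation here picks up a J23119-like promoter fragment followed by a hammerhead ribozyme, which likely acts as an insulator that cleaves the 5' leader. The VanR coding sequence is not called in the automated feature table, but it presumably occupies the unannotated gap between the CuO operators and mKate2. Because each repressor shuts off the promoter that expresses the other, the circuit can settle into a red or a green state. Adding cumate relieves CymR repression and favours the VanR/mKate2 state, whereas vanillate relieves VanR repression and favours the CymR/sfGFP state.

This variant carries RBS2 at both the R1 and R2 ribosome binding site positions. It appears to belong to a series in which RBS strength is varied to tune toggle switch behaviour, and the broad-host-range replicon suits comparison of circuit performance across bacterial hosts.
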