Features (pLannotate 1.2.2; 12 found; start..end, strand, type, name):
    133..160     +  protein_bind   CuO: CymR-binding P2 operator sequence from the p-cmt operon of Pseudomonas putida (Mullick et al., 2006) CymR
    191..218     +  protein_bind   CuO: CymR-binding P2 operator sequence from the p-cmt operon of Pseudomonas putida (Mullick et al., 2006) CymR
   1150..1839    +  CDS            mKate2: mKate2 is a basic (constitutively fluorescent) red fluorescent protein published in 2009, derived from Entacmaea quadricolor. It is reported to be a rapidly-maturing monomer with moderate acid sensitivity.
   1980..2004    +  promoter       J23119(SpeI) promoter (fragment): bacterial promoter (Registry of Standard Biological Parts BBa J23119) modified to end with an SpeI site
   2017..2072    +  ncRNA          Hammerhead 3: Accession: RF00008 - Hammerhead ribozyme (type III)
   2151..2759    +  CDS            cymR: CYMR_PSEPU - Experimental evidence at transcript level: Swiss-Prot protein existence level 2. Involved in the repression of the cym and cmt operons which are responsible of the p-cymene degradation. From Pseudomonas putida (Arthrobacter siderocapsulatus).
   2820..3530    +  CDS            superfolder GFP: GFP variant that folds robustly even when fused to poorly folded proteins (Pédelacq et al., 2006)
   3598..3692    +  terminator     lambda t0 terminator: transcription terminator from phage lambda
   3824..4636    +  CDS            aphA1: KKA1_ECOLX - Also known as nptI. Protein inferred from homology: Swiss-Prot protein existence level 3. Resistance to kanamycin and structurally-related aminoglycosides, including amikacin. From Escherichia coli.
   4723..5385    -  CDS            pBBR1 Rep: replication protein for the broad-host-range plasmid pBBR1 from Bordetella bronchiseptica
   5386..6157    -  rep_origin     pBBR1 oriV: replication origin of the broad-host-range plasmid pBBR1 from Bordetella bronchiseptica; requires the pBBR1 Rep protein for replication
   6272..6358    -  terminator     rrnB T1 terminator: Escherichia coli rrnB; transcription terminator T1 from the E. coli rrnB gene
>Addgene plasmid #231619 | pVCS5 | addgene full sequence | sequence record 464091 | Addgene NGS Result
CTCGGGTAAGAACTCGCACTTCGTGGAAACACTATTATCTGGTGGGTCTCTGTCCCTCGGTACCAAATTC
CAGAAAAGAGACGCTTTCGAGCGTCTTTTTTCGTTTTGGTCCGTGCCTACTCTGGAAAATCTAACAAACA
GACAATCTGGTCTGTTTGTATTATGGAAAATTTTTCTGTATAATAGATTCAACAAACAGACAATCTGGTC
TGTTTGTATTATAGCGCTCAACGGGTGTGCTTCCCGTTCTGATGAGTCCGTGAGGACGAAAGCGCCTCTA
CAAATAATTTTGTTTAAGGCTCGTGTTACTATTGGCTGAGATAAGGGTAGCAGAAAAAAGAGGGGAAATA
GTCCATGGACATGCCTCGTATTAAACCGGGTCAGCGTGTTATGATGGCACTGCGTAAAATGATTGCAAGC
GGTGAAATCAAAAGTGGTGAACGTATTGCAGAAATTCCGACCGCAGCAGCACTGGGTGTTAGCCGTATGC
CGGTTCGTATCGCACTGCGTTCACTGGAACAAGAAGGTCTGGTTGTTCGTCTGGGTGCACGTGGTTATGC
AGCCCGTGGTGTTAGCAGCGATCAGATTCGTGATGCAATTGAAGTTCGTGGTGTTCTGGAAGGTTTTGCA
GCACGTCGTCTGGCAGAACGTGGTATGACCGCAGAAACCCATGCACGTTTTGTTGTACTGATTGCAGAAG
GTGAAGCACTGTTTGCAGCCGGTCGCCTGAATGGTGAAGATCTGGATCGTTATGCCGCATATAATCAGGC
ATTTCATGATACCCTGGTTAGCGCAGCAGGTAATGGTGCAGTTGAAAGCGCACTGGCACGTAATGGTTTT
GAACCGTTTGCAGCAGCCGGTGCACTGGCCCTGGATCTGATGGACCTGTCTGCCGAATATGAACATCTGC
TGGCAGCACATCGTCAGCATCAGGCAGTTCTGGATGCAGTTAGCTGTGGTGATGCCGAAGGTGCAGAACG
TATTATGCGTGATCATGCACTGGCAGCAATTCGTAATGCAAAAGTTTTTGAAGCAGCAGCAAGCGCAGGC
GCACCGCTGGGTGCAGCATGGTCAATTCGTGCAGATTGAGGCTCGGTATCTCGTGGTCTGACGGTAAAAT
CTATTGTAAAAGAGGAGAAATAGTCCATGTCAGAATTAATTAAAGAAAATATGCACATGAAATTATATAT
GGAAGGTACTGTCAACAATCATCATTTCAAATGCACATCCGAAGGTGAAGGTAAACCATATGAAGGCACA
CAAACAATGCGCATCAAAGCAGTTGAAGGTGGACCCCTGCCCTTTGCGTTTGACATTCTCGCAACGAGCT
TTATGTACGGGTCTAAAACTTTTATCAATCACACCCAAGGCATTCCTGACTTTTTTAAACAGTCCTTTCC
TGAAGGCTTTACCTGGGAACGTGTAACAACTTATGAAGATGGCGGTGTACTTACAGCAACTCAAGATACG
AGTTTACAAGATGGCTGTCTGATTTACAATGTTAAAATCCGTGGCGTAAATTTCCCGAGTAACGGACCCG
TAATGCAAAAAAAAACTCTTGGTTGGGAAGCATCAACAGAAACCTTATATCCTGCGGACGGTGGCTTAGA
AGGACGCGCAGACATGGCACTGAAATTAGTTGGAGGCGGTCATTTAATCTGCAACCTGAAAACAACCTAT
CGTTCCAAAAAACCCGCTAAAAACCTTAAAATGCCTGGAGTATACTATGTTGATCGTCGCTTAGAACGTA
TTAAAGAAGCTGATAAAGAAACCTACGTTGAACAACATGAAGTAGCCGTAGCCCGTTATTGTGACCTTCC
GTCGAAATTAGGACATCGTTGAGGCTCGTTACTTACGACACTCCGAGACAGTCAGAGGGTATTTATTGAA
CTAGTCCGACGAACAATAAGGCCTCCCTAACGGGGGGCCTTTTTTATTGATAACAAAAGTGCCTACTCTG
GAAAATCTATTGGATCCAATTGACAGCTAGCTCAGTCCTAGGTACCATTGGATCCAATAGTAGTCACCGG
CTGTGCTTGCCGGTCTGATGAGCCTGTGAAGGCGAAACTACCTCTACAAATAATTTTGTTTAAGGCTCGT
GTTACTATTGGCTGAGATAAGGGTAGCAGAAAAAAGAGGGGAAATAGTCCATGAGCCCGAAACGTCGTAC
CCAGGCAGAACGTGCAATGGAAACCCAGGGTAAACTGATTGCAGCAGCACTGGGTGTTCTGCGTGAAAAA
GGTTATGCAGGTTTTCGTATTGCAGATGTTCCGGGTGCAGCCGGTGTTAGCCGTGGTGCACAGAGCCATC
ATTTTCCGACCAAACTGGAACTGCTGCTGGCAACCTTTGAATGGCTGTATGAGCAGATTACCGAACGTAG
CCGTGCACGTCTGGCAAAACTGAAACCGGAAGATGATGTTATTCAGCAGATGCTGGATGATGCAGCAGAA
TTTTTTCTGGATGATGATTTTAGCATCGGCCTGGATCTGATTGTTGCAGCAGATCGTGATCCGGCACTGC
GTGAAGGTATTCAGCGTACCGTTGAACGTAATCGTTTTGTTGTTGAAGATATGTGGCTGGGTGTGCTGGT
GAGCCGTGGTCTGAGCCGTGATGATGCCGAAGATATTCTGTGGCTGATTTTTAACAGCGTTCGTGGTCTG
GTAGTTCGTAGCCTGTGGCAGAAAGATAAAGAACGTTTTGAACGTGTGCGTAATAGCACCCTGGAAATTG
CACGTGAACGTTATGCAAAATTCAAACGTTGAGGCTCGGTATCTCGTGGTCTGACGGTAAAATCTATTGT
AAAAGAGGAGAAATAGTCCATGCGTAAAGGCGAAGAGCTGTTCACTGGTGTCGTCCCTATTCTGGTGGAA
CTGGATGGTGATGTCAACGGTCATAAGTTTTCCGTGCGTGGCGAGGGTGAAGGTGACGCAACTAATGGTA
AACTGACGCTGAAGTTCATCTGTACTACTGGTAAACTGCCGGTACCTTGGCCGACTCTGGTAACGACGCT
GACTTATGGTGTTCAGTGCTTTGCTCGTTATCCGGACCATATGAAGCAGCATGACTTCTTCAAGTCCGCC
ATGCCGGAAGGCTATGTGCAGGAACGCACGATTTCCTTTAAGGATGACGGCACGTACAAAACGCGTGCGG
AAGTGAAATTTGAAGGCGATACTCTGGTAAACCGCATTGAGCTGAAAGGCATTGACTTTAAAGAAGACGG
CAATATCCTGGGCCATAAGCTGGAATACAATTTTAACAGCCACAATGTTTACATCACCGCCGATAAACAA
AAAAATGGCACTAAAGCGAATTTTAAAATTCGCCACAACGTGGAGGATGGCAGCGTGCAGCTGGCTGATC
ACTACCAGCAAAACACTCCAATCGGTGATGGTCCTGTTCTGCTGCCAGACAATCACTATCTGAGCACGCA
AAGCGTTCTGTCTAAAGATCCGAACGAGAAACGCGATCATATGGTTCTGCTGGAGTTCGTAACCGCAGCG
GGCATCACGCATGGTATGGATGAACTGTACGGCTCGGGAGACCTATCGGTAATAACAGTCCAATCTGGTG
TAACTTCGGAATCGTCCACTAGTCTTGGACTCCTGTTGATAGATCCAGTAATGACCTCAGAACTCCATCT
GGATTTGTTCAGAACGCTCGGTTGCCGCCGGGCGTTTTTTATTGGTGAGAATCCAGGGGTCCCCAATAAT
TACGATTTAAATTTGTGTCTCAAAATCTCTGATGTTACATTGCACAAGATAAAAATATATCATCATGAAC
AATAAAACTGTCTGCTTACATAAACAGTAATACAAGGGGTGTTATGAGCCATATTCAGCGTGAAACGAGC
TGTAGCCGTCCGCGTCTGAACAGCAACATGGATGCGGATCTGTATGGCTATAAATGGGCGCGTGATAACG
TGGGTCAGAGCGGCGCGACCATTTATCGTCTGTATGGCAAACCGGATGCGCCGGAACTGTTTCTGAAACA
TGGCAAAGGCAGCGTGGCGAACGATGTGACCGATGAAATGGTGCGTCTGAACTGGCTGACCGAATTTATG
CCGCTGCCGACCATTAAACATTTTATTCGCACCCCGGATGATGCGTGGCTGCTGACCACCGCGATTCCGG
GCAAAACCGCGTTTCAGGTGCTGGAAGAATATCCGGATAGCGGCGAAAACATTGTGGATGCGCTGGCCGT
GTTTCTGCGTCGTCTGCATAGCATTCCGGTGTGCAACTGCCCGTTTAACAGCGATCGTGTGTTTCGTCTG
GCCCAGGCGCAGAGCCGTATGAACAACGGCCTGGTGGATGCGAGCGATTTTGATGATGAACGTAACGGCT
GGCCGGTGGAACAGGTGTGGAAAGAAATGCATAAACTGCTGCCGTTTAGCCCGGATAGCGTGGTGACCCA
CGGCGATTTTAGCCTGGATAACCTGATTTTCGATGAAGGCAAACTGATTGGCTGCATTGATGTGGGCCGT
GTGGGCATTGCGGATCGTTATCAGGATCTGGCCATTCTGTGGAACTGCCTGGGCGAATTTAGCCCGAGCC
TGCAAAAACGTCTGTTTCAGAAATATGGCATTGATAATCCGGATATGAACAAACTGCAATTTCATCTGAT
GCTGGATGAATTTTTCTAATAATTAATTGGACCGCGGTCCGCGCGTTGTCCTTTTCCGCTGCATAACCCT
GCTTCGGSGGCGAGGCTGGCCGTAGGCCGGCCCTACCGGCGCGGCAGCGTTACCCGTGTCGGCGGCTCCA
ACGGCTCGCCATCGTCCAGAAAACACGGCTCATCGGGCATCGGCAGGCGCTGCTGCCCGCGCCGTTCCCA
TTCCTCCGTTTCGGTCAAGGCTGGCAGGTCTGGTTCCATGCCCGGAATGCCGGGCTGGCTGGGCGGCTCC
TCGCCGGGGCCGGTCGGTAGTTGCTGCTCGCCCGGATACAGGGTCGGGATGCGGCGCAGGTCGCCATGCC
CCAACAGCGATTCGTCCTGGTCGTCGTGATCAACCACCACGGCGGCACTGAACACCGACAGGCGCAACTG
GTCGCGGGGCTGGCCCCACGCCACGCGGTCATTGACCACGTAGGCCGACACGGTGCCGGGGCCGTTGAGC
TTCACGACGGAGATCCAGCGCTCGGCCACCAAGTCCTTGACTGCGTATTGGACCGTCCGCAAAGAACGTC
CGATGAGCTTGGAAAGTGTCTTCTGGCTGACCACCACGGCGTTCTGGTGGCCCATCTGCGCCACGAGGTG
ATGCAGCAGCATTGCCGCCGTGGGTTTCCTCGCAATAAGCCCGGCCCACGCCTCATGCGCTTTGCGTTCC
GTTTGCACCCAGTGACCGGGCTTGTTCTTGGCTTGAATGCCGATTTCTCTGGACTGCGTGGCCATGCTTA
TCTCCATGCGGTAGGGGTGCCGCACGGTTGCGGCACCATGCGCAATCAGCTGCAACTTTTCGGCAGCGCG
ACAACAATTATGCGTTGCGTAAAAGTGGCAGTCAATTACAGATTTTCTTTAACCTACGCAATGAGCTATT
GCGGGGGGTGCCGCAATGAGCTGTTGCGTACCCCCCTTTTTTAAGTTGTTGATTTTTAAGTCTTTCGCAT
TTCGCCCTATATCTAGTTCTTTGGTGCCCAAAGAAGGGCACCCCTGCGGGGTTCCCCCACGCCTTCGGCG
CGGCTCCCCCTCCGGCAAAAAGTGGCCCCTCCGGGGCTTGTTGATCGACTGCGCGGCCTTCGGCCTTGCC
CAAGGTGGCGCTGCCCCCTTGGAACCCCCGCACTCGCCGCCGTGAGGCTCGGGGGGCAGGCGGGCGGGCT
TCGCCCTTCGACTGCCCCCACTCGCATAGGCTTGGGTCGTTCCAGGCGCGTCAAGGCCAAGCCGCTGCGC
GGTCGCTGCGCGAGCCTTGACCCGCCTTCCACTTGGTGTCCAACCGGCAAGCGAAGCGCGCAGGCCGCAG
GCCGGAGGCTTTTCCCCAGAGAAAATTAAAAAAATTGATGGGGCAAGGCCGCAGGCCGCGCAGTTGGAGC
CGGTGGGTATGTGGTCGAAGGCTGGGTAGCCGGTGGGCAATCCCTGTGGTCAAGCTCGTGGGCAGGCGCA
GCCTGTCCATCAGCTTGTCCAGCAGGGTTGTCCACGGGCCGAGCGAAGCGAGCCAGCCGGTGGCCGCTCG
CGGCCATCGTCCACATATCCACGGGCTGGCAAGGGAGCGCAGCGACCGCGCAGGGCGAAGCCCGGAGAGC
AAGCCCGTAGGGGGGGCGCGCCCAGCTGTCTAGGGCGGCGGATTTGTCCTACTCAGGAGAGCGTTCACCG
ACAAACAACAGATAAAACGAAAGGCCCAGTCTTTCGACTGAGCCTTTCGTTTTATTTGATGCCTTTAATT
AAGG
